>Addgene plasmid #12202 | pGEX-RhoA | addgene full sequence | sequence record 427380 | Addgene NGS Result
AGCTTATCGACTGCACGGTGCACCAATGCTTCTGGCGTCAGGCAGCCATCGGAAGCTGTGGTATGGCTGT
GCAGGTCGTAAATCACTGCATAATTCGTGTCGCTCAAGGCGCACTCCCGTTCTGGATAATGTTTTTTGCG
CCGACATCATAACGGTTCTGGCAAATATTCTGAAATGAGCTGTTGACAATTAATCATCGGCTCGTATAAT
GTGTGGAATTGTGAGCGGATAACAATTTCACACAGGAAACAGTATTCATGTCCCCTATACTAGGTTATTG
GAAAATTAAGGGCCTTGTGCAACCCACTCGACTTCTTTTGGAATATCTTGAAGAAAAATATGAAGAGCAT
TTGTATGAGCGCGATGAAGGTGATAAATGGCGAAACAAAAAGTTTGAATTGGGTTTGGAGTTTCCCAATC
TTCCTTATTATATTGATGGTGATGTTAAATTAACACAGTCTATGGCCATCATACGTTATATAGCTGACAA
GCACAACATGTTGGGTGGTTGTCCAAAAGAGCGTGCAGAGATTTCAATGCTTGAAGGAGCGGTTTTGGAT
ATTAGATACGGTGTTTCGAGAATTGCATATAGTAAAGACTTTGAAACTCTCAAAGTTGATTTTCTTAGCA
AGCTACCTGAAATGCTGAAAATGTTCGAAGATCGTTTATGTCATAAAACATATTTAAATGGTGATCATGT
AACCCATCCTGACTTCATGTTGTATGACGCTCTTGATGTTGTTTTATACATGGACCCAATGTGCCTGGAT
GCGTTCCCAAAATTAGTTTGTTTTAAAAAACGTATTGAAGCTATCCCACAAATTGATAAGTACTTGAAAT
CCAGCAAGTATATAGCATGGCCTTTGCAGGGCTGGCAAGCCACGTTTGGTGGTGGCGACCATCCTCCAAA
ATCGGATCTGGTTCCGCGTGGATCC
[543 nt withheld, positions 936-1478]
AGACGTGGGAAGAAAAAATCTGGGTGCCTTGTCTTGTGAAACCTTGCTGGAAGCACAGCCCTTATGCGGT
GAATTCTAGACTCCATGGGTCGACTCGAGCTCAAGCTTAATTCATCGTGACTGACTGACGATCTGCCTCG
CGCGTTTCGGTGATGACGGTGAAAACCTCTGACACATGCAGCTCCCGGAGACGGTCACAGCTTGTCTGTA
AGCGGATGCCGGGAGCAGACAAGCCCGTCAGGGCGCGTCAGCGGGTGTTGGCGGGTGTCGGGGCGCAGCC
ATGACCCAGTCACGTAGCGATAGCGGAGTGTATAATTCTTGAAGACGAAAGGGCCTCGTGATACGCCTAT
TTTTATAGGTTAATGTCATGATAATAATGGTTTCTTAGACGTCAGGTGGCACTTTTCGGGGAAATGTGCG
CGGAACCCCTATTTGTTTATTTTTCTAAATACATTCAAATATGTATCCGCTCATGAGACAATAACCCTGA
TAAATGCTTCAATAATATTGAAAAAGGAAGAGTATGAGTATTCAACATTTCCGTGTCGCCCTTATTCCCT
TTTTTGCGGCATTTTGCCTTCCTGTTTTTGCTCACCCAGAAACGCTGGTGAAAGTAAAAGATGCTGAAGA
TCAGTTGGGTGCACGAGTGGGTTACATCGAACTGGATCTCAACAGCGGTAAGATCCTTGAGAGTTTTCGC
CCCGAAGAACGTTTTCCAATGATGAGCACTTTTAAAGTTCTGCTATGTGGCGCGGTATTATCCCGTGTTG
ACGCCGGGCAAGAGCAACTCGGTCGCCGCATACACTATTCTCAGAATGACTTGGTTGAGTACTCACCAGT
CACAGAAAAGCATCTTACGGATGGCATGACAGTAAGAGAATTATGCAGTGCTGCCATAACCATGAGTGAT
AACACTGCGGCCAACTTACTTCTGACAACGATCGGAGGACCGAAGGAGCTAACCGCTTTTTTGCACAACA
TGGGGGATCATGTAACTCGCCTTGATCGTTGGGAACCGGAGCTGAATGAAGCCATACCAAACGACGAGCG
TGACACCACGATGCCTGCAGCAATGGCAACAACGTTGCGCAAACTATTAACTGGCGAACTACTTACTCTA
GCTTCCCGGCAACAATTAATAGACTGGATGGAGGCGGATAAAGTTGCAGGACCACTTCTGCGCTCGGCCC
TTCCGGCTGGCTGGTTTATTGCTGATAAATCTGGAGCCGGTGAGCGTGGGTCTCGCGGTATCATTGCAGC
ACTGGGGCCAGATGGTAAGCCCTCCCGTATCGTAGTTATCTACACGACGGGGAGTCAGGCAACTATGGAT
GAACGAAATAGACAGATCGCTGAGATAGGTGCCTCACTGATTAAGCATTGGTAACTGTCAGACCAAGTTT
ACTCATATATACTTTAGATTGATTTAAAACTTCATTTTTAATTTAAAAGGATCTAGGTGAAGATCCTTTT
TGATAATCTCATGACCAAAATCCCTTAACGTGAGTTTTCGTTCCACTGAGCGTCAGACCCCGTAGAAAAG
ATCAAAGGATCTTCTTGAGATCCTTTTTTTCTGCGCGTAATCTGCTGCTTGCAAACAAAAAAACCACCGC
TACCAGCGGTGGTTTGTTTGCCGGATCAAGAGCTACCAACTCTTTTTCCGAAGGTAACTGGCTTCAGCAG
AGCGCAGATACCAAATACTGTCCTTCTAGTGTAGCCGTAGTTAGGCCACCACTTCAAGAACTCTGTAGCA
CCGCCTACATACCTCGCTCTGCTAATCCTGTTACCAGTGGCTGCTGCCAGTGGCGATAAGTCGTGTCTTA
CCGGGTTGGACTCAAGACGATAGTTACCGGATAAGGCGCAGCGGTCGGGCTGAACGGGGGGTTCGTGCAC
ACAGCCCAGCTTGGAGCGAACGACCTACACCGAACTGAGATACCTACAGCGTGAGCTATGAGAAAGCGCC
ACGCTTCCCGAAGGGAGAAAGGCGGACAGGTATCCGGTAAGCGGCAGGGTCGGAACAGGAGAGCGCACGA
GGGAGCTTCCAGGGGGAAACGCCTGGTATCTTTATAGTCCTGTCGGGTTTCGCCACCTCTGACTTGAGCG
TCGATTTTTGTGATGCTCGTCAGGGGGGCGGAGCCTATGGAAAAACGCCAGCAACGCGGCCTTTTTACGG
TTCCTGGCCTTTTGCTGGCCTTTTGCTCACATGTTCTTTCCTGCGTTATCCCCTGATTCTGTGGATAACC
GTATTACCGCCTTTGAGTGAGCTGATACCGCTCGCCGCAGCCGAACGACCGAGCGCAGCGAGTCAGTGAG
CGAGGAAGCGGAAGAGCGCCTGATGCGGTATTTTCTCCTTACGCATCTGTGCGGTATTTCACACCGCATA
AATTCCGACACCATCGAATGGCGCAAAACCTTTCGCGGTATGGCATGATAGCGCCCGGAAGAGAGTCAAT
TCAGGGTGGTGAATGTGAAACCAGTAACGTTATACGATGTCGCAGAGTATGCCGGTGTCTCTTATCAGAC
CGTTTCCCGCGTGGTGAACCAGGCCAGCCACGTTTCTGCGAAAACGCGGGAAAAAGTGGAAGCGGCGATG
GCGGAGCTGAATTACATTCCCAACCGCGTGGCACAACAACTGGCGGGCAAACAGTCGTTGCTGATTGGCG
TTGCCACCTCCAGTCTGGCCCTGCACGCGCCGTCGCAAATTGTCGCGGCGATTAAATCTCGCGCCGATCA
ACTGGGTGCCAGCGTGGTGGTGTCGATGGTAGAACGAAGCGGCGTCGAAGCCTGTAAAGCGGCGGTGCAC
AATCTTCTCGCGCAACGCGTCAGTGGGCTGATCATTAACTATCCGCTGGATGACCAGGATGCCATTGCTG
TGGAAGCTGCCTGCACTAATGTTCCGGCGTTATTTCTTGATGTCTCTGACCAGACACCCATCAACAGTAT
TATTTTCTCCCATGAAGACGGTACGCGACTGGGCGTGGAGCATCTGGTCGCATTGGGTCACCAGCAAATC
GCGCTGTTAGCGGGCCCATTAAGTTCTGTCTCGGCGCGTCTGCGTCTGGCTGGCTGGCATAAATATCTCA
CTCGCAATCAAATTCAGCCGATAGCGGAACGGGAAGGCGACTGGAGTGCCATGTCCGGTTTTCAACAAAC
CATGCAAATGCTGAATGAGGGCATCGTTCCCACTGCGATGCTGGTTGCCAACGATCAGATGGCGCTGGGC
GCAATGCGCGCCATTACCGAGTCCGGGCTGCGCGTTGGTGCGGATATCTCGGTAGTGGGATACGACGATA
CCGAAGACAGCTCATGTTATATCCCGCCGTTAACCACCATCAAACAGGATTTTCGCCTGCTGGGGCAAAC
CAGCGTGGACCGCTTGCTGCAACTCTCTCAGGGCCAGGCGGTGAAGGGCAATCAGCTGTTGCCCGTCTCA
CTGGTGAAAAGAAAAACCACCCTGGCGCCCAATACGCAAACCGCCTCTCCCCGCGCGTTGGCCGATTCAT
TAATGCAGCTGGCACGACAGGTTTCCCGACTGGAAAGCGGGCAGTGAGCGCAACGCAATTAATGTAAGTT
AGCTCACTCATTAGGCACCCCAGGCTTTACACTTTATGCTTCCGGCTCGTATGTTGTGTGGAATTGTGAG
CGGATAACAATTTCACACAGGAAACAGCTATGACCATGATTACGGATTCACTGGCCGTCGTTTTACAACG
TCGTGACTGGGAAAACCCTGGCGTTACCCAACTTAATCGCCTTGCAGCACATCCCCCTTTCGCCAGCTGG
CGTAATAGCGAAGAGGCCCGCACCGATCGCCCTTCCCAACAGTTGCGCAGCCTGAATGGCGAATGGCGCT
TTGCCTGGTTTCCGGCACCAGAAGCGGTGCCGGAAAGCTGGCTGGAGTGCGATCTTCCTGAGGCCGATAC
TGTCGTCGTCCCCTCAAACTGGCAGATGCACGGTTACGATGCGCCCATCTACACCAACGTGACCTATCCC
ATTACGGTCAATCCGCCGTTTGTTCCCACGGAGAATCCGACGGGTTGTTACTCGCTCACATTTAATGTTG
ATGAAAGCTGGCTACAGGAAGGCCAGACGCGAATTATTTTTGATGGCGTTGGAATT
Features (pLannotate 1.2.2; 17 found; start..end, strand, type, name):
    183..211     +  promoter       tac promoter: strong E. coli promoter; hybrid between the trp and lac UV5 promoters
    219..235     +  protein_bind   lac operator: The lac repressor binds to the lac operator to inhibit transcription in E. coli. This inhibition can be relieved by adding lactose or isopropyl-β-D-thiogalactopyranoside (IPTG). lac repressor encoded by lacI
    258..911     +  CDS            GST26_SCHJA: Experimental evidence at protein level: Swiss-Prot protein existence level 1. GST isoenzymes appear to play a central role in the parasite detoxification system. Other functions are also suspected including a role in increasing the solubility of haematin in the parasite gut. From Schistosoma japonicum (Blood fluke).
    936..1514    +  CDS            RHOA (sequence partly withheld): RHOA_BOVIN - Also known as ARHA, RHO12. Experimental evidence at protein level: Swiss-Prot protein existence level 1. Small GTPase which cycles between an active GTP-bound and an inactive GDP-bound state. Mainly associated with cytoskeleton organization, in active state binds to a variety of effector proteins to regulate cellular responses such as cytoskeletal dynamics, cell migration and cell cycle. Regulates a signal transduction pathway linking plasma membrane receptors to the assembly of focal adhesions and actin stress fibers. Involved in a microtubule-dependent signal that is required fo
   1611..1650    +  CDS            rop (fragment): Rop protein, which maintains plasmids at low copy number; rop
   1752..1792    +  misc_feature   bom (fragment): basis of mobility region from pBR322
   1897..2001    +  promoter       AmpR promoter: bla
   2002..2862    +  CDS            AmpR: β-lactamase; bla; confers resistance to ampicillin, carbenicillin, and related antibiotics
   3033..3621    +  rep_origin     ori: high-copy-number ColE1/pMB1/pBR322/pUC origin of replication
   3807..3858    -  misc_feature   bom (fragment): basis of mobility region from pBR322
   3865..3942    +  promoter       lacI promoter: lacI
   3943..5025    +  CDS            lacI: lac repressor; lacI; The lac repressor binds to the lac operator to inhibit transcription in E. coli. This inhibition can be relieved by adding lactose or isopropyl-β-D-thiogalactopyranoside (IPTG).
   5038..5059    +  protein_bind   CAP binding site: CAP binding activates transcription in the presence of cAMP. E. coli catabolite activator protein
   5074..5104    +  promoter       lac promoter: promoter for the E. coli lac operon
   5112..5128    +  protein_bind   lac operator: The lac repressor binds to the lac operator to inhibit transcription in E. coli. This inhibition can be relieved by adding lactose or isopropyl-β-D-thiogalactopyranoside (IPTG). lac repressor encoded by lacI
   5148..5321    +  CDS            lacZα: LacZα fragment of β-galactosidase; lacZ fragment
   5585..107     -  CDS            yciV (fragment) (across the origin): RNAAM_ECOLI - Also known as trpH From Escherichia coli (strain K12).
