[The description below was written by a language model from this plasmid's Addgene catalogue record and pLannotate feature annotations shown in this document.]
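Description:
pGEX-RhoA is a bacterial expression plasmid built on the pGEX-2T backbone that produces human RhoA as a fusion to the C-terminus of glutathione S-transferase (GST) from Schistosoma japonicum. The RhoA coding sequence was inserted between the BamHI and EcoRI sites of the vector, both of which remain intact, placing it in frame a short distance downstream of GST. The sequenced plasmid is about 5.6 kb. The automated annotation labels the insert by its best match to the bovine RhoA entry, but the catalogue records the species as human; the two orthologues are very highly conserved, so this does not indicate a conflict.

Expression is driven by the tac promoter, a strong hybrid of the trp and lac UV5 promoters, followed by a lac operator. The plasmid also carries its own lacI gene with its promoter, so the lac repressor holds transcription off until IPTG is added, giving inducible expression in E. coli regardless of the host's lacI status. Propagation relies on a ColE1/pMB1-type origin (listed as high copy) and selection on the β-lactamase gene conferring ampicillin resistance. The remaining annotated elements, including bom and rop fragments, a lac promoter/operator with a lacZα fragment, and a small yciV fragment, are backbone remnants with no role in the payload.

RhoA is a small GTPase that cycles between GTP- and GDP-bound states and regulates the actin cytoskeleton, stress fibres and focal adhesions. The GST tag allows purification on glutathione resin, making the construct suited to producing recombinant RhoA for nucleotide-loading, binding and pull-down experiments. The associated publication concerns a Cdc42/Rac-activated kinase, though the record does not specify how this plasmid was used there.
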