Addgene plasmid #12202: pGEX-RhoA
Depositing lab: Jonathan Chernoff. Depositing organization: Institute for Cancer Research d/b/a the Research Institute of Fox Chase Cancer Center. Publication: Identification of a mouse p21Cdc42/Rac activated kinase. Bagrodia S, Taylor SJ, Creasy CL, Chernoff J, Cerione RA. J Biol Chem. 1995 Sep 29. 270(39):22731-7. 10.1074/jbc.270.39.22731 PubMed 7559398.
Backbone
  Vector backbone: pGEX-2T
  Backbone manufacturer: Amersham
  Backbone size w/o insert (bp): 4900
  Vector type: Bacterial Expression
Growth in bacteria
  Bacterial resistance: Ampicillin, 100 μg/mL
  Growth temperature: 37°C
  Growth strain: DH5alpha
  Copy number: High Copy
Gene/Insert
  Gene/Insert name: RhoA
  Species: H. sapiens (human)
  Entrez Gene: RHOA (a.k.a. ARH12, ARHA, EDFAOB, RHO12, RHOH12)
  Tag / fusion protein: GST (N terminal on backbone)
  Cloning method: Restriction Enzyme; 5′ cloning site BamHI (not destroyed); 3′ cloning site EcoRI (not destroyed)
  Sequencing primers: 5′ pGEX-5'
Resource information
  A portion of this plasmid was derived from a plasmid made by: Richard Cerione (Hart, et al: PMID 8276860)
Terms and licenses: Academic/Nonprofit Terms; Industry Terms: Not Available to Industry
How to cite: pGEX-RhoA was a gift from Jonathan Chernoff (Addgene plasmid # 12202 ; http://n2t.net/addgene:12202 ; RRID:Addgene_12202)
