>Addgene plasmid #12202 | pGEX-RhoA | addgene partial sequence | sequence record 18835 | 12202 with pGEX5'
CCCTCAAATCGGATCTGGTTCCGCGTGGATCC
[543 nt withheld, positions 33-575]
AGACGTGGGAAGAAAAAATCTGGGTGCCTTGTCTTGTGAAACCTTGCTGGAAGCACAGCCCTTATGCGGT
GAATTCTAGACTCCATGGGTCGACTCGAGCTCAAGCTTAATTCATCGTGACTGACTGACGATCTGCCTCG
CGCGTTTCGGTGATG
